>Addgene plasmid #146398 | pAc5.1B-lambdaN-HA-DmThor-V5His6_G | depositor full sequence | sequence record 288843 | Full Sequence
CTTCAAGGAATTAATTCTATATTCTAAAAACACAAATGATACTTCTAAAAAAAATCATGAATGGCATCAA
CTCTGAATCAAATCTTTGCAGATGCACCTACTTCTCATTTCCACTGTCACATCATTTTTCCAGATCTCGC
TGCCTGTTATGTGGCCCACAAACCAAGACACGTTTTATGGCCATTAAAGCTGGCTGATCGTCGCCAAACA
CCAAATACATATCAATATGTACATTCGAGAAAGAAGCGATCAAAGAAGCGTCTTCGGGCGAGTAGGAGAA
TGCGGAGGAGAAGGAGAACGAGCTGATCTAGTATCTCTCCACAATCCAATGCCAACTGACCAACTGGCCA
TATTCGGAGCAATTTGAAGCCAATTTCCATCGCCTGGCGATCGCTCCATTCTTGGCTATATGTTTTTCAC
CGTTCCCGGGGCCATTTTCAAAGACTCGTCGGTAAGATAAGATTGTGTCACTCGCTGTCTCTCTTCATTT
GTCGAAGAATGCTGAGGAATTTCGCGATGACGTCGGCGAGTATTTTGAAGAATGAGAATAATTTGTATTT
ATACGAAAATCAGTTAGTGGAATTTTCTACAAAAACATGTTATCTATAGATAATTTTGTTGCAAAATATG
TTGACTATGACAAAGATTGTATGTATATACCTTTAATGTATTCTCATTTTCTTATGTATTTATAATGGCA
ATGATGATACTGATGATATTTTAAGATGATGCCAGACCACAGGCTGATTTCTGCGTCTTTTGCCGAACGC
AGTGCATGTGCGGTTGTTGTTTTTTGGAATAGTTTCAATTTTCGGACTGTCCGCTTTGATTTCAGTTTCT
TGGCTTATTCAAAAAGCAAAGTAAAGCCAAAAAAGCGAGATGGCAATACCAAATGCGGCAAAACGGTAGT
GGAAGGAAAGGGGTGCGGGGCAGCGGAAGGAAGGGTGGGGCGGGGCGTGGCGGGGTCTGTGGCTGGGCGC
GACGTCACCGACGTTGGAGCCACTCCTTTGACCATGTGTGCGTGTGTGTATTATTCGTGTCTCGCCACTC
GCCGGTTGTTTTTTTCTTTTTATCTCGCTCTCTCTAGCGCCATCTCGTACGCATGCTCAACGCACCGCAT
GTTGCCGTGTCCTTTATGCGTCATTTTGGCTCGAAATAGGCAATTATTTAAACAAAGATTAGTCAACGAA
AACGCTAAAATAAATAAGTCTACAATATGGTTACTTATTGCCATGTGTGTGCAGCCAACGATAGCAACAA
AAGCAACAACACAGTGGCTTTCCCTCTTTCACTTTTTGTTTGCAAGCGCGTGCGAGCAAGACGGCACGAC
CGGCAAACGCAATTACGCTGACAAAGAGCAGACGAAGTTTTGGCCGAAAAACATCAAGGCGCCTGATACG
AATGCATTTGCAATAACAATTGCGATATTTAATATTGTTTATGAAGCTGTTTGACTTCAAAACACACAAA
AAAAAAAATAAAACAAATTATTTGAAAGAGAATTAGGAATCGGACAGCTTATCGTTACGGGCTAACAGCA
CACCGAGACGAAATAGCTTACCTGACGTCACAGCCTCTGGAAGAACTGCCGCCAAGCAGAGAGAGAGAGA
AAAAGAGGGAGAGCAGCTTAGACCGCATGTGCTTGTGTGTGAGGCGTCTCTCTCTTCGTCTCCTGTTTGC
GCAAACGCATAGACTGCACTGAGAAAATCGATTACCTATTTTTTATGAATGAATATTTGCACTATTACTA
TTCAAAACTATTAAGATAGCAATCACATTCAATAGCCAAATACTATACCACCTGAGCGATGCAACGAAAT
GATCAATTTGAGCAAAAATGCTGCATATTTAGGACGGCATCATTATAGAAATGCTTCTTGCTGTGTACTT
TTCTCTCGTCTGGCAGCTGTTTCGCCGTTATTGTTAAAACCGGCTTAAGTTAGGTGTGTTTTCTACGACT
AGTGATGCCCCTACTAGAAGATGTGTGTTGCACAAATGTCCCTGAATAACCAATTTGAAGTGCAGATAGC
AGTAAACGTAAGCTAATATGAATATTATTTAACTGTAATGTTTTAATATCGCTGGACATTACTAATAAAC
CCACTATAAACACATGTACATATGTATGTTTTGGCATACAATGAGTAGTTGGGGAAAAAATGTGTAAAAG
CACCGTGACCATCACAGCATAAAGATAACCAGCTGAAGTATCGAATATGAGTAACCCCCAAATTGAATCA
CATGCCGCAACTGATAGGACCCATGGAAGTACACTCTTCATGGCGATATACAAGACACACACAAGCACGA
ACACCCAGTTGCGGAGGAAATTCTCCGTAAATGAAAACCCAATCGGCGAACAATTCATACCCATATATGG
TAAAAGTTTTGAACGCGACTTGAGAGCGGAGAGCATTGCGGCTGATAAGGTTTTAGCGCTAAGCGGGCTT
TATAAAACGGGCTGCGGGACCAGTTTTCATATCACTACCGTTTGAGTTCTTGTGCTGTGTGGATACTCCT
CCCGACACAAAGCCGCTCCATCAGCCAGCAGTCGTCTAATCCAGAGACCCCGGATCGGGGTACCAACATG
GACGCACAAACACGACGACGTGAGCGTCGCGCTGAGAAACAAGCTCAATGGAAAGCTGCAAACGGTGGAT
CTCCTCCACATATGGCTTACCCATACGATGTTCCAGATTACGCTCCTCCAAGCTTGAATTCTGCAGATAT
CATGTCCGCTTCACCCACCGCCCGTCAAGCCATCACCCAGGCCCTGCCCATGATCACCAGGAAGGTTGTC
ATCTCGGATCCGATCCAGATGCCCGAGGTGTACTCCTCGACGCCCGGCGGAACCCTCTACTCCACCACTC
CTGGAGGCACCAAACTTATCTACGAGCGGGCTTTCATGAAGAATCTCCGTGGCTCCCCATTGAGCCAAAC
TCCGCCGTCCAACGTGCCCAGTTGCTTGCTGAGGGGCACTCCGCGTACTCCCTTCCGCAAGTGCGTGCCC
GTCCCCACGGAACTGATCAAGCAGACCAAGTCGCTGAAGATCGAGGACCAGGAACAGTTCCAACTGGATC
TGCGCTCGAGTCTAGAGGGCCCGCGGTTCGAAGGTAAGCCTATCCCTAACCCTCTCCTCGGTCTCGATTC
TACGCGTACCGGTCATCATCACCATCACCATTGAGTTTAAACCCGCTGATCAGCCTCGACTGTGCCTTCT
AAGGCCTGAGCTCGCTGATCAGCCTCGATCGAGGATCCAGACATGATAAGATACATTGATGAGTTTGGAC
AAACCACAACTAGAATGCAGTGAAAAAAATGCTTTATTTGTGAAATTTGTGATGCTATTGCTTTATTTGT
AACCATTATAAGCTGCAATAAACAAGTTAACAACAACAATTGCATTCATTTTATGTTTCAGGTTCAGGGG
GAGGTGTGGGAGGTTTTTTAAAGCAAGTAAAACCTCTACAAATGTGGTATGGCTGATTATGATCAGTCGA
CCGATGCCCTTGAGAGCCTTCAACCCAGTCAGCTCCTTCCGGTGGGCGCGGGGCATGACTATCGTCGCCG
CACTTATGACTGTCTTCTTTATCATGCAACTCGTAGGACAGGTGCCGGCAGCGCTCTGGGTCATTTTCGG
CGAGGACCGCTTTCGCTGGAGCGCGACGATGATCGGCCTGTCGCTTGCGGTATTCGGAATCTTGCACGCC
CTCGCTCAAGCCTTCGTCACTGGTCCCGCCACCAAACGTTTCGGCGAGAAGCAGGCCATTATCGCCGGCA
TGGCGGCCGACGCGCTGGGCTACGTCTTGCTGGCGTTCGCGACGCGAGGCTGGATGGCCTTCCCCATTAT
GATTCTTCTCGCTTCCGGCGGCATCGGGATGCCCGCGTTGCAGGCCATGCTGTCCAGGCAGGTAGATGAC
GACCATCAGGGACAGCTTCAAGGATCGCTCGCGGCTCTTACCAGCCAGCAAAAGGCCAGGAACCGTAAAA
AGGCCGCGTTGCTGGCGTTTTTCCATAGGCTCCGCCCCCCTGACGAGCATCACAAAAATCGACGCTCAAG
TCAGAGGTGGCGAAACCCGACAGGACTATAAAGATACCAGGCGTTTCCCCCTGGAAGCTCCCTCGTGCGC
TCTCCTGTTCCGACCCTGCCGCTTACCGGATACCTGTCCGCCTTTCTCCCTTCGGGAAGCGTGGCGCTTT
CTCAATGCTCACGCTGTAGGTATCTCAGTTCGGTGTAGGTCGTTCGCTCCAAGCTGGGCTGTGTGCACGA
ACCCCCCGTTCAGCCCGACCGCTGCGCCTTATCCGGTAACTATCGTCTTGAGTCCAACCCGGTAAGACAC
GACTTATCGCCACTGGCAGCAGCCACTGGTAACAGGATTAGCAGAGCGAGGTATGTAGGCGGTGCTACAG
AGTTCTTGAAGTGGTGGCCTAACTACGGCTACACTAGAAGGACAGTATTTGGTATCTGCGCTCTGCTGAA
GCCAGTTACCTTCGGAAAAAGAGTTGGTAGCTCTTGATCCGGCAAACAAACCACCGCTGGTAGCGGTGGT
TTTTTTGTTTGCAAGCAGCAGATTACGCGCAGAAAAAAAGGATCTCAAGAAGATCCTTTGATCTTTTCTA
CGGGGTCTGACGCTCAGTGGAACGAAAACTCACGTTAAGGGATTTTGGTCATGAGATTATCAAAAAGGAT
CTTCACCTAGATCCTTTTAAATTAAAAATGAAGTTTTAAATCAATCTAAAGTATATATGAGTAAACTTGG
TCTGACAGTTACCAATGCTTAATCAGTGAGGCACCTATCTCAGCGATCTGTCTATTTCGTTCATCCATAG
TTGCCTGACTCCCCGTCGTGTAGATAACTACGATACGGGAGGGCTTACCATCTGGCCCCAGTGCTGCAAT
GATACCGCGAGACCCACGCTCACCGGCTCCAGATTTATCAGCAATAAACCAGCCAGCCGGAAGGGCCGAG
CGCAGAAGTGGTCCTGCAACTTTATCCGCCTCCATCCAGTCTATTAATTGTTGCCGGGAAGCTAGAGTAA
GTAGTTCGCCAGTTAATAGTTTGCGCAACGTTGTTGCCATTGCTGCAGGCATCGTGGTGTCACGCTCGTC
GTTTGGTATGGCTTCATTCAGCTCCGGTTCCCAACGATCAAGGCGAGTTACATGATCCCCCATGTTGTGC
AAAAAAGCGGTTAGCTCCTTCGGTCCTCCGATCGTTGTCAGAAGTAAGTTGGCCGCAGTGTTATCACTCA
TGGTTATGGCAGCACTGCATAATTCTCTTACTGTCATGCCATCCGTAAGATGCTTTTCTGTGACTGGTGA
GTACTCAACCAAGTCATTCTGAGAATAGTGTATGCGGCGACCGAGTTGCTCTTGCCCGGCGTCAACACGG
GATAATACCGCGCCACATAGCAGAACTTTAAAAGTGCTCATCATTGGAAAACGTTCTTCGGGGCGAAAAC
TCTCAAGGATCTTACCGCTGTTGAGATCCAGTTCGATGTAACCCACTCGTGCACCCAACTGATCTTCAGC
ATCTTTTACTTTCACCAGCGTTTCTGGGTGAGCAAAAACAGGAAGGCAAAATGCCGCAAAAAAGGGAATA
AGGGCGACACGGAAATGTTGAATACTCATACTCTTCCTTTTTCAATATTATTGAAGCATTTATCAGGGTT
ATTGTCTCATGAGCGGATACATATTTGAATGTATTTAGAAAAATAAACAAATAGGGGTTCCGCGCACATT
TCCCCGAAAAGTGCCACCTGACGTCTAAGAAACCATTATTATCATGACATTAACCTATAAAAATAGGCGT
ATCACGAGGCCCTTTCGT
Features (pLannotate 1.2.2; 11 found; start..end, strand, type, name):
     56..2568    +  promoter       Ac5 promoter: Drosophila melanogaster actin 5C promoter
   2588..2653    +  CDS            N (fragment): REGN_LAMBD - Experimental evidence at protein level: Swiss-Prot protein existence level 1. Plays a role as a transcriptional antitermination factor that allows the virus to initiate its lytic phase. Activates expression of the delayed viral early genes by modifying host RNA polymerase (RNAP) into a form that is resistant to termination signals. This antitermination function requires the host NusA protein which serves to stabilize the interaction between antitermination protein N and host RNA polymerase. From Escherichia phage lambda (Bacteriophage lambda).
   2678..2704    +  CDS            3xHA (fragment): three tandem HA epitope tags
   2732..3082    +  CDS            Thor: 4EBP_DROME - Experimental evidence at protein level: Swiss-Prot protein existence level 1. Repressor of translation initiation that regulates eIF4E1 activity by preventing its assembly into the eIF4F complex (PubMed:11389445, PubMed:19804760, PubMed:25702871). Hypophosphorylated form competes with eIF4G1 and strongly binds to eIF4E1, leading to repress translation (PubMed:25702871). In contrast, hyperphosphorylated form dissociates from eIF4E1, allowing interaction between eIF4G1 and eIF4E1, leading to initiation of translation (PubMed:25702871). Acts as a regulator of various biological proce
   3113..3154    +  CDS            V5 tag: epitope tag from simian virus 5
   3254..3388    -  polyA_signal   SV40 poly(A) signal: SV40 polyadenylation signal
   3411..3495    -  CDS            large T antigen (fragment): large T antigen from SV40 (simian virus 40)
   3496..3966    +  CDS            TcR (fragment): tetracycline efflux protein; tet; confers resistance to tetracycline
   4010..4598    -  rep_origin     ori: high-copy-number ColE1/pMB1/pBR322/pUC origin of replication
   4769..5629    -  CDS            AmpR: β-lactamase; bla; confers resistance to ampicillin, carbenicillin, and related antibiotics
   5630..5734    -  promoter       AmpR promoter: bla
