[The description below was written by a language model from this plasmid's Addgene catalogue record and pLannotate feature annotations shown in this document.]
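Description:
pAc5.1B-lambdaN-HA-DmThor-V5His6_G is a 5.8 kb insect expression plasmid for producing tagged Drosophila melanogaster Thor, the fly 4E-BP, in cultured insect cells. The catalogue lists the backbone as unknown, although the name and features point to a pAc5.1-type vector. It is propagated in E. coli through a ColE1/pUC-family origin and selected with ampicillin via a β-lactamase gene under its own bla promoter. The repository describes it as low copy even though the annotated origin is of the high-copy type. A tetracycline resistance fragment and a short SV40 large T antigen fragment are also annotated. Both are partial and appear to be non-functional backbone remnants.

Expression is driven by the strong constitutive Drosophila actin 5C promoter. Downstream lies a short fragment of the bacteriophage lambda N protein, followed by an HA epitope (a single-repeat-sized match to the 3xHA annotation), the Thor coding sequence, and a V5 tag. The name also indicates a His6 tag, which is not annotated in the table. Whether the Thor sequence reads through into the C-terminal tags is not stated. An SV40 polyadenylation signal is annotated downstream, listed on the reverse strand. The depositor notes two silent mutations relative to the NCBI reference sequence.

The lambda N peptide is commonly used to tether a fusion protein to reporter mRNAs carrying BoxB hairpins, while HA allows detection and immunoprecipitation. Thor represses translation initiation by binding eIF4E and blocking eIF4G recruitment. The construct fits studies of how 4E-BPs engage eIF4E and repress translation, the subject of the associated publication. The depositor sequence may be theoretical rather than verified.
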