Addgene plasmid #146398: pAc5.1B-lambdaN-HA-DmThor-V5His6_G
Purpose: Insect Expression of DmThor
Depositing lab: Elisa Izaurralde. Depositing organization: Max Planck Institute for Developmental Biology. Publication: 4E-BPs require non-canonical 4E-binding motifs and a lateral surface of eIF4E to repress translation. Igreja C, Peter D, Weiler C, Izaurralde E. Nat Commun. 2014 Sep 2;5:4790. doi: 10.1038/ncomms5790. PubMed 25179781.
Backbone
  Vector backbone: Unknown
  Vector type: Insect Expression
Growth in bacteria
  Bacterial resistance: Ampicillin, 100 μg/mL
  Growth temperature: 37°C
  Growth strain: DH5alpha
  Copy number: Low Copy
Gene/Insert
  Gene/Insert name: DmThor
  Species: D. melanogaster (fly)
  Mutation: two silent mutations compared to the sequence given by NCBI: NM_057947.4.
  Entrez Gene: Thor (a.k.a. Dmel_CG8846, 153432_at, 43-BP, 4E-BP, 4E-BP1, 4EBP, 4e-BP, 4e-bp, 4eBP, 4ebp, BcDNA.HL08053, BcDNA:HL08053, CG8846, CT8705, Dm 4E-BP, Dmel\CG8846, Phas1, Thor/EIF4EBP, anon-WO0172774.158, d4E-BP, d4E-BP1, d4EBP, d4e-bp, d4eBP, dthor, eIF4E-BP, l(2)06270, l(2)k07736, l(2)k13517, pp20, thor)
  Cloning method: Unknown
Terms and licenses: Academic/Nonprofit Terms; Industry Terms: Not Available to Industry
Depositor comments: Plasmids from this collection were made available to the research community and donated after the lab closed. Please note that the sequence provided by the depositing laboratory may be theoretical/predicted or based on Sanger sequencing results. There may be discrepancies between sequencing results obtained by Addgene and the depositor sequence. If an Addgene verified sequence is not available, please contact before placing your order to request that our lab fully sequence the plasmid.
How to cite: pAc5.1B-lambdaN-HA-DmThor-V5His6_G was a gift from Elisa Izaurralde (Addgene plasmid # 146398 ; http://n2t.net/addgene:146398 ; RRID:Addgene_146398)
